Addgene plasmid #142714: TFORF0977
Purpose: Lentiviral vector for overexpressing transcription factor ORFs with unique 24-bp barcodes. Barcodes facilitate identification of transcription factors in pooled screens.
Depositing lab: Feng Zhang. Depositing organization: Broad Institute. Publication: A transcription factor atlas of directed differentiation. Joung J, Ma S, Tay T, Geiger-Schuller KR, Kirchgatterer PC, Verdine VK, Guo B, Arias-Garcia MA, Allen WE, Singh A, Kuksenko O, Abudayyeh OO, Gootenberg JS, Fu Z, Macrae RK, Buenrostro JD, Regev A, Zhang F. Cell. 2023 Jan 5;186(1):209-229.e26. doi: 10.1016/j.cell.2022.11.026. PubMed 36608654.
Backbone
  Vector backbone: pLX_TRC317
  Backbone manufacturer: Broad Institute Genetic Perturbation Platform
  Backbone size w/o insert (bp): 8264
  Vector type: Mammalian Expression, Lentiviral
  Selectable markers: Puromycin
Growth in bacteria
  Bacterial resistance: Ampicillin, 100 μg/mL
  Growth temperature: 37°C
  Growth strain: NEB Stable
  Copy number: High Copy
Gene/Insert
  Gene/Insert name: ZNF121
  Species: H. sapiens (human)
  Insert size (bp): 1274
  Entrez Gene: ZNF121 (a.k.a. ZHC32, ZNF20, D19S204)
  Promoter: EF1a
  Cloning method: Unknown
  Sequencing primers: 5′ GGGTGGAGACTGAAGTTAGGCCAG; 3′ CACATAGCGTAAAAGGAGCAACATAG
Terms and licenses: Academic/Nonprofit Terms; Industry Terms: Not Available to Industry
Depositor comments: XM_017027239,NM_001308269,NM_001008727,ENST00000586602,ENST00000320451 . The transcription factor ORF portion of this plasmid was synthesized by Genewiz. Please test multiple small colonies in case of plasmid recombination. To make this collection available in a timely manner, a portion of this collection was not fully sequenced by Addgene. If an Addgene verified full plasmid sequence is not available, please contact us prior to placing an order to request the full sequence.
How to cite: TFORF0977 was a gift from Feng Zhang (Addgene plasmid # 142714 ; http://n2t.net/addgene:142714 ; RRID:Addgene_142714)
