[The description below was written by a language model from this plasmid's Addgene catalogue record and pLannotate feature annotations shown in this document.]
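Description:
TFORF0977 is a third-generation-style, self-inactivating lentiviral expression plasmid built on the pLX_TRC317 backbone and carrying the human zinc finger protein ZNF121 as its open reading frame. It belongs to a barcoded transcription factor ORF collection in which each construct carries a unique 24-bp barcode, so that the transcription factor delivered to a given cell can be identified by sequencing in pooled overexpression screens such as directed-differentiation screens. In bacteria the plasmid is maintained by a high-copy ColE1/pUC-type origin and selected with ampicillin through the bla gene. An f1 origin and remnants of a lac/T7/T3 cloning region are also present in the backbone. The record notes a risk of recombination, which is common for LTR-containing plasmids.

The viral genome is transcribed from an RSV promoter fused to a truncated HIV-1 5' LTR. This is followed by the Ψ packaging signal, a gag fragment and the RRE for Rev-dependent export, and it ends in a ΔU3 3' LTR with a downstream SV40 poly(A) signal. Inside the transfer cassette, an SV40 early promoter/origin drives puromycin N-acetyltransferase for selection of transduced mammalian cells. A cPPT/CTS element that aids nuclear import precedes the EF-1α promoter, which drives constitutive ZNF121 expression. A WPRE downstream of the insert enhances transcript stability and expression. The automated annotation labels only about 420 nt as ZNF121, whereas the catalogue lists a 1274-bp insert. The remaining region up to the WPRE is largely unannotated, and the barcode is not marked as a feature, so its exact position is not stated.
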