Features (pLannotate 1.2.2; 31 found; start..end, strand, type, name):
      5..231     +  promoter       RSV promoter: Rous sarcoma virus enhancer/promoter
    232..412     +  LTR            5' LTR (truncated): truncated 5' long terminal repeat (LTR) from HIV-1
    459..584     +  misc_feature   HIV-1 Ψ: packaging signal of human immunodeficiency virus type 1
    568..931     +  CDS            HIV-1 gag (fragment): gag protein from human immunodeficiency virus 1; gag
   1077..1310    +  misc_feature   RRE: The Rev response element (RRE) of HIV-1 allows for Rev-dependent mRNA export from the nucleus to the cytoplasm.
   1687..1713    +  CDS            Rev (fragment): human immunodeficiency virus 1 (HIV-1) Rev protein; rev; enhances nuclear export of unspliced and incompletely spliced viral mRNAs
   1720..1743    +  promoter       SV40 promoter (fragment): SV40 early promoter
   1744..1815    +  promoter       SV40 promoter (fragment): SV40 enhancer and early promoter
   1839..1974    +  rep_origin     SV40 ori: SV40 origin of replication
   2020..2616    +  CDS            PuroR (fragment): puromycin N-acetyltransferase; pac from Streptomyces; confers resistance to puromycin
   2665..2782    +  misc_feature   cPPT/CTS: central polypurine tract and central termination sequence of HIV-1
   2847..2913    +  CDS            small t antigen (fragment): SV40 (simian virus 40) small t antigen
   2920..4098    +  promoter       EF-1α promoter: strong constitutive promoter for human elongation factor EF-1α
   4115..4534    +  CDS            ZNF121 (fragment): ZN121_HUMAN - Also known as ZNF20. Experimental evidence at protein level: Swiss-Prot protein existence level 1. May be involved in transcriptional regulation. From Homo sapiens (Human).
   5300..5353    +  promoter       U6 promoter (fragment): RNA polymerase III promoter for human U6 snRNA
   5395..5983    +  misc_feature   WPRE: woodchuck hepatitis virus posttranscriptional regulatory element
   6034..6053    +  misc_feature   cPPT/CTS (fragment): central polypurine tract and central termination sequence of HIV-1
   6055..6288    +  LTR            3' LTR (ΔU3): self-inactivating 3' long terminal repeat (LTR) from HIV-1
   6366..6487    +  polyA_signal   SV40 poly(A) signal: SV40 polyadenylation signal
   6527..6662    +  rep_origin     SV40 ori: SV40 origin of replication
   6683..6701    -  promoter       T7 promoter: promoter for bacteriophage T7 RNA polymerase
   6709..6864    +  CDS            lacZα (fragment): LacZα fragment of β-galactosidase; lacZ fragment
   6869..7297    +  rep_origin     f1 ori (sequence partly withheld): f1 bacteriophage origin of replication; arrow indicates direction of (+) strand synthesis
   7350..7454    +  promoter       AmpR promoter: bla
   7455..8315    +  CDS            AmpR: β-lactamase; bla; confers resistance to ampicillin, carbenicillin, and related antibiotics
   8486..9074    +  rep_origin     ori: high-copy-number ColE1/pMB1/pBR322/pUC origin of replication
   9257..9349    +  CDS            lacI (fragment): lac repressor; lacI; The lac repressor binds to the lac operator to inhibit transcription in E. coli. This inhibition can be relieved by adding lactose or isopropyl-β-D-thiogalactopyranoside (IPTG).
   9362..9383    +  protein_bind   CAP binding site: CAP binding activates transcription in the presence of cAMP. E. coli catabolite activator protein
   9398..9428    +  promoter       lac promoter: promoter for the E. coli lac operon
   9436..9452    +  protein_bind   lac operator: The lac repressor binds to the lac operator to inhibit transcription in E. coli. This inhibition can be relieved by adding lactose or isopropyl-β-D-thiogalactopyranoside (IPTG). lac repressor encoded by lacI
   9497..9515    +  promoter       T3 promoter: promoter for bacteriophage T3 RNA polymerase
>Addgene plasmid #142714 | TFORF0977 | addgene full sequence | sequence record 397776 | Addgene NGS Result
TTAATGTAGTCTTATGCAATACTCTTGTAGTCTTGCAACATGGTAACGATGAGTTAGCAACATGCCTTAC
AAGGAGAGAAAAAGCACCGTGCATGCCGATTGGTGGAAGTAAGGTGGTACGATCGTGCCTTATTAGGAAG
GCAACAGACGGGTCTGACATGGATTGGACGAACCACTGAATTGCCGCATTGCAGAGATATTGTATTTAAG
TGCCTAGCTCGATACATAAACGGGTCTCTCTGGTTAGACCAGATCTGAGCCTGGGAGCTCTCTGGCTAAC
TAGGGAACCCACTGCTTAAGCCTCAATAAAGCTTGCCTTGAGTGCTTCAAGTAGTGTGTGCCCGTCTGTT
GTGTGACTCTGGTAACTAGAGATCCCTCAGACCCTTTTAGTCAGTGTGGAAAATCTCTAGCAGTGGCGCC
CGAACAGGGACTTGAAAGCGAAAGGGAAACCAGAGGAGCTCTCTCGACGCAGGACTCGGCTTGCTGAAGC
GCGCACGGCAAGAGGCGAGGGGCGGCGACTGGTGAGTACGCCAAAAATTTTGACTAGCGGAGGCTAGAAG
GAGAGAGATGGGTGCGAGAGCGTCAGTATTAAGCGGGGGAGAATTAGATCGCGATGGGAAAAAATTCGGT
TAAGGCCAGGGGGAAAGAAAAAATATAAATTAAAACATATAGTATGGGCAAGCAGGGAGCTAGAACGATT
CGCAGTTAATCCTGGCCTGTTAGAAACATCAGAAGGCTGTAGACAAATACTGGGACAGCTACAACCATCC
CTTCAGACAGGATCAGAAGAACTTAGATCATTATATAATACAGTAGCAACCCTCTATTGTGTGCATCAAA
GGATAGAGATAAAAGACACCAAGGAAGCTTTAGACAAGATAGAGGAAGAGCAAAACAAAAGTAAGACCAC
CGCACAGCAAGCGGCCGCTGATCTTCAGACCTGGAGGAGGAGATATGAGGGACAATTGGAGAAGTGAATT
ATATAAATATAAAGTAGTAAAAATTGAACCATTAGGAGTAGCACCCACCAAGGCAAAGAGAAGAGTGGTG
CAGAGAGAAAAAAGAGCAGTGGGAATAGGAGCTTTGTTCCTTGGGTTCTTGGGAGCAGCAGGAAGCACTA
TGGGCGCAGCGTCAATGACGCTGACGGTACAGGCCAGACAATTATTGTCTGGTATAGTGCAGCAGCAGAA
CAATTTGCTGAGGGCTATTGAGGCGCAACAGCATCTGTTGCAACTCACAGTCTGGGGCATCAAGCAGCTC
CAGGCAAGAATCCTGGCTGTGGAAAGATACCTAAAGGATCAACAGCTCCTGGGGATTTGGGGTTGCTCTG
GAAAACTCATTTGCACCACTGCTGTGCCTTGGAATGCTAGTTGGAGTAATAAATCTCTGGAACAGATTTG
GAATCACACGACCTGGATGGAGTGGGACAGAGAAATTAACAATTACACAAGCTTAATACACTCCTTAATT
GAAGAATCGCAAAACCAGCAAGAAAAGAATGAACAAGAATTATTGGAATTAGATAAATGGGCAAGTTTGT
GGAATTGGTTTAACATAACAAATTGGCTGTGGTATATAAAATTATTCATAATGATAGTAGGAGGCTTGGT
AGGTTTAAGAATAGTTTTTGCTGTACTTTCTATAGTGAATAGAGTTAGGCAGGGATATTCACCATTATCG
TTTCAGACCCACCTCCCAACCCCGAGGGGACCCATGCATTGCATCTCAATTAGTCAGCAACCAGGTGTGG
AAAGTCCCCAGGCTCCCCAGCAGGCAGAAGTATGCAAAGCATGCGTCTCAATTAGTCAGCAACCATAGTC
CCGCCCCTAACTCCGCCCATCCCGCCCCTAACTCCGCCCAGTTCCGCCCATTCTCCGCCCCATGGCTGAC
TAATTTTTTTTATTTATGCAGAGGCCGAGGCCGCCTCGGCCTCTGAGCTATTCCAGAAGTAGTGAGGAGG
CTTTTTTGGAGGCCTAGGCTTTTGCAAAAAGCTTTCTAGAGGTACCACCGGAGCTTACCATGACCGAGTA
CAAGCCCACGGTGCGCCTCGCCACCCGCGACGACGTCCCCAGGGCCGTACGCACCCTCGCCGCCGCGTTC
GCCGACTACCCCGCCACGCGCCACACCGTCGATCCGGACCGCCACATCGAGCGGGTCACCGAGCTGCAAG
AACTCTTCCTCACGCGCGTCGGGCTCGACATCGGCAAGGTGTGGGTCGCGGACGACGGCGCCGCCGTGGC
GGTCTGGACCACGCCGGAGAGCGTCGAAGCGGGGGCGGTGTTCGCCGAGATCGGCCCGCGCATGGCCGAG
TTGAGCGGTTCCCGGCTGGCCGCGCAGCAACAGATGGAAGGCCTCCTGGCGCCGCACCGGCCCAAGGAGC
CCGCGTGGTTCCTGGCCACCGTCGGCGTCTCGCCCGACCACCAGGGCAAGGGTCTGGGCAGCGCCGTCGT
GCTCCCCGGAGTGGAGGCGGCCGAGCGCGCCGGGGTGCCCGCCTTCCTGGAGACCTCCGCGCCCCGCAAC
CTCCCCTTCTACGAGCGGCTCGGCTTCACCGTCACCGCCGACGTCGAGGTGCCCGAAGGACCGCGCACCT
GGTGCATGACCCGCAAGCCCGGTGCCAGTTAACGAATTCTAGATCTTGAGACAAATGGCAGTATTCATCC
ACAATTTTAAAAGAAAAGGGGGGATTGGGGGGTACAGTGCAGGGGAAAGAATAGTAGACATAATAGCAAC
AGACATACAAACTAAAGAATTACAAAAACAAATTACAAAAATTCAAAATTTTCGGGTTTATTACAGGGAC
AGCAGAGATCCACTTTGGCGCCGGCTCGAGGCCTGCAGGTGCAAAGATGGATAAAGTTTTAAACAGAGAG
GAATCTTTGCAGCTAATGGACCTTCTAGGTCTTGAAAGGAGTGGGAATTGGCTCCGGTGCCCGTCAGTGG
GCAGAGCGCACATCGCCCACAGTCCCCGAGAAGTTGGGGGGAGGGGTCGGCAATTGAACCGGTGCCTAGA
GAAGGTGGCGCGGGGTAAACTGGGAAAGTGATGTCGTGTACTGGCTCCGCCTTTTTCCCGAGGGTGGGGG
AGAACCGTATATAAGTGCAGTAGTCGCCGTGAACGTTCTTTTTCGCAACGGGTTTGCCGCCAGAACACAG
GTAAGTGCCGTGTGTGGTTCCCGCGGGCCTGGCCTCTTTACGGGTTATGGCCCTTGCGTGCCTTGAATTA
CTTCCACCTGGCTGCAGTACGTGATTCTTGATCCCGAGCTTCGGGTTGGAAGTGGGTGGGAGAGTTCGAG
GCCTTGCGCTTAAGGAGCCCCTTCGCCTCGTGCTTGAGTTGAGGCCTGGCCTGGGCGCTGGGGCCGCCGC
GTGCGAATCTGGTGGCACCTTCGCGCCTGTCTCGCTGCTTTCGATAAGTCTCTAGCCATTTAAAATTTTT
GATGACCTGCTGCGACGCTTTTTTTCTGGCAAGATAGTCTTGTAAATGCGGGCCAAGATCTGCACACTGG
TATTTCGGTTTTTGGGGCCGCGGGCGGCGACGGGGCCCGTGCGTCCCAGCGCACATGTTCGGCGAGGCGG
GGCCTGCGAGCGCGGCCACCGAGAATCGGACGGGGGTAGTCTCAAGCTGGCCGGCCTGCTCTGGTGCCTG
GCCTCGCGCCGCCGTGTATCGCCCCGCCCTGGGCGGCAAGGCTGGCCCGGTCGGCACCAGTTGCGTGAGC
GGAAAGATGGCCGCTTCCCGGCCCTGCTGCAGGGAGCTCAAAATGGAGGACGCGGCGCTCGGGAGAGCGG
GCGGGTGAGTCACCCACACAAAGGAAAAGGGCCTTTCCGTCCTCAGCCGTCGCTTCATGTGACTCCACGG
AGTACCGGGCGCCGTCCAGGCACCTCGATTAGTTCTCGAGCTTTTGGAGTACGTCGTCTTTAGGTTGGGG
GGAGGGGTTTTATGCGATGGAGTTTCCCCACACTGAGTGGGTGGAGACTGAAGTTAGGCCAGCTTGGCAC
TTGATGTAATTCTCCTTGGAATTTGCCCTTTTTGAGTTTGGATCTTGGTTCATTCTCAAGCCTCAGACAG
TGGTTCAAAGTTTTTTTCTTCCATTTCAGGTGTCGTGAGGCTAGCACCGCCACCATGGCAGAAATCCACA
ATGGAGGGGAACTCTGTGACTTTATGGAAAATGGAGAAATCTTCAGTGAACACTCATGCCTTAATGCACA
CATGGGAACTGAAAATACAGGGGACACTTATGACTGTGATGAGTATGGAGAAAACTTTCCCATGTTACAC
AACAGTGCCCCTGCTGGAGAGACACTTTCTGTGTTGAATCAGTGCAGAAAAGCCTTCAGCCTGCCACCAA
ATGTTCACCAGAGAACGTGGATAGGAGACAAATCCTTTGAATACAGTGACTGTGAGGAAGCCTTTGTTGA
TCAGTCACATCTTCAGGCAAATAGGATAACTCACAATGGAGAAACACTCTATGAACAGAAGCAATGTGGG
AGAGCTTTTACTTACTCCACAAGCCATGCTGTGTCTGTTAAAATGCATACTGTAGAAAAACCCTACGAAT
GTAAGGAATGTGGAAAATTCTTTAGATATTCTTCATATCTTAATAGTCACATGCGAACCCATACTGGGGA
GAAACCCTATGAATGTAAGGAATGTGGGAAATGCTTCACTGTTTCTTCACACCTAGTTGAACATGTAAGA
ATTCATACTGGAGAGAAACCTTATCAATGTAAGGAATGTGGAAGAGCCTTCGCTGGGCGCTCAGGCCTTA
CTAAACATGTACGAATACACACTGGAGAGAAGCCCTATGAATGTAACGAATGTGGGAAAGCCTACAATAG
GTTTTATCTACTAACTGAACATTTTAAAACTCACACAGAGGAGAAGCCCTTTGAATGTAAGGTATGTGGA
AAATCCTTCAGAAGCTCTTCATGCCTTAAGAATCACTTTAGAATTCACACTGGAATAAAACCCTATAAAT
GTAAGGAGTGTGGGAAAGCATTCACTGTTTCCTCAAGCTTACATAATCATGTAAAAATCCATACTGGAGA
GAAGCCCTATGAATGTAAGGACTGTGGGAAAGCCTTTGCTACATCTTCACAACTCATTGAACATATAAGA
ACTCACACTGGAGAGAAACCGTATATATGTAAGGAATGTGGGAAAACCTTCCGTGCTTCTTCACATCTAC
AGAAACATGTTAGAATTCACACTGGAGAGAAACCCTATATATGTAACGAATGTGGGAAAGCCTACAATAG
ATTTTATTTACTTACTAAACATTTAAAAACACACTAGTAATGAACTAGTCCGTAACTTGAAAGTATTTCG
ATTTCTTGGCTTTATATATCTTGTGGAAAGGACGAGTAGTAACAACCCATAAGTTGCTGACGCGTTAAGT
CGACAATCAACCTCTGGATTACAAAATTTGTGAAAGATTGACTGGTATTCTTAACTATGTTGCTCCTTTT
ACGCTATGTGGATACGCTGCTTTAATGCCTTTGTATCATGCTATTGCTTCCCGTATGGCTTTCATTTTCT
CCTCCTTGTATAAATCCTGGTTGCTGTCTCTTTATGAGGAGTTGTGGCCCGTTGTCAGGCAACGTGGCGT
GGTGTGCACTGTGTTTGCTGACGCAACCCCCACTGGTTGGGGCATTGCCACCACCTGTCAGCTCCTTTCC
GGGACTTTCGCTTTCCCCCTCCCTATTGCCACGGCGGAACTCATCGCCGCCTGCCTTGCCCGCTGCTGGA
CAGGGGCTCGGCTGTTGGGCACTGACAATTCCGTGGTGTTGTCGGGGAAATCATCGTCCTTTCCTTGGCT
GCTCGCCTGTGTTGCCACCTGGATTCTGCGCGGGACGTCCTTCTGCTACGTCCCTTCGGCCCTCAATCCA
GCGGACCTTCCTTCCCGCGGCCTGCTGCCGGCTCTGCGGCCTCTTCCGCGTCTTCGCCTTCGCCCTCAGA
CGAGTCGGATCTCCCTTTGGGCCGCCTCCCCGCGTCGACTTTAAGACCAATGACTTACAAGGCAGCTGTA
GATCTTAGCCACTTTTTAAAAGAAAAGGGGGGACTGGAAGGGCTAATTCACTCCCAACGAAGACAAGATC
TGCTTTTTGCTTGTACTGGGTCTCTCTGGTTAGACCAGATCTGAGCCTGGGAGCTCTCTGGCTAACTAGG
GAACCCACTGCTTAAGCCTCAATAAAGCTTGCCTTGAGTGCTTCAAGTAGTGTGTGCCCGTCTGTTGTGT
GACTCTGGTAACTAGAGATCCCTCAGACCCTTTTAGTCAGTGTGGAAAATCTCTAGCAGTACGTATAGTA
GTTCATGTCATCTTATTATTCAGTATTTATAACTTGCAAAGAAATGAATATCAGAGAGTGAGAGGAACTT
GTTTATTGCAGCTTATAATGGTTACAAATAAAGCAATAGCATCACAAATTTCACAAATAAAGCATTTTTT
TCACTGCATTCTAGTTGTGGTTTGTCCAAACTCATCAATGTATCTTATCATGTCTGGCTCTAGCTATCCC
GCCCCTAACTCCGCCCATCCCGCCCCTAACTCCGCCCAGTTCCGCCCATTCTCCGCCCCATGGCTGACTA
ATTTTTTTTATTTATGCAGAGGCCGAGGCCGCCTCGGCCTCTGAGCTATTCCAGAAGTAGTGAGGAGGCT
TTTTTGGAGGCCTAGGGACGTACCCAATTCGCCCTATAGTGAGTCGTATTACGCGCGCTCACTGGCCGTC
GTTTTACAACGTCGTGACTGGGAAAACCCTGGCGTTACCCAACTTAATCGCCTTGCAGCACATCCCCCTT
TCGCCAGCTGGCGTAATAGCGAAGAGGCCCGCACCGATCGCCCTTCCCAACAGTTGCGCAGCCTGAATGG
CGAATGGG
[124 nt withheld, positions 6869-6992]
C
[91 nt withheld, positions 6994-7084]
A
[49 nt withheld, positions 7086-7134]
CCTTTGACGTTGGAGTCCACGTTCTTT
[37 nt withheld, positions 7162-7198]
ACCCTATCTCGGTCTATTCTTTTGATTTATAAGGGATTTTGCCGATTTCGGCCTATTGGTTAAAAAATGA
GCTGATTTAACAAAAATTTAACGCGAATTTTAACAAAATATTAACGCTTACAATTTAGGTGGCACTTTTC
GGGGAAATGTGCGCGGAACCCCTATTTGTTTATTTTTCTAAATACATTCAAATATGTATCCGCTCATGAG
ACAATAACCCTGATAAATGCTTCAATAATATTGAAAAAGGAAGAGTATGAGTATTCAACATTTCCGTGTC
GCCCTTATTCCCTTTTTTGCGGCATTTTGCCTTCCTGTTTTTGCTCACCCAGAAACGCTGGTGAAAGTAA
AAGATGCTGAAGATCAGTTGGGTGCACGAGTGGGTTACATCGAACTGGATCTCAACAGCGGTAAGATCCT
TGAGAGTTTTCGCCCCGAAGAACGTTTTCCAATGATGAGCACTTTTAAAGTTCTGCTATGTGGCGCGGTA
TTATCCCGTATTGACGCCGGGCAAGAGCAACTCGGTCGCCGCATACACTATTCTCAGAATGACTTGGTTG
AGTACTCACCAGTCACAGAAAAGCATCTTACGGATGGCATGACAGTAAGAGAATTATGCAGTGCTGCCAT
AACCATGAGTGATAACACTGCGGCCAACTTACTTCTGACAACGATCGGAGGACCGAAGGAGCTAACCGCT
TTTTTGCACAACATGGGGGATCATGTAACTCGCCTTGATCGTTGGGAACCGGAGCTGAATGAAGCCATAC
CAAACGACGAGCGTGACACCACGATGCCTGTAGCAATGGCAACAACGTTGCGCAAACTATTAACTGGCGA
ACTACTTACTCTAGCTTCCCGGCAACAATTAATAGACTGGATGGAGGCGGATAAAGTTGCAGGACCACTT
CTGCGCTCGGCCCTTCCGGCTGGCTGGTTTATTGCTGATAAATCTGGAGCCGGTGAGCGTGGGTCTCGCG
GTATCATTGCAGCACTGGGGCCAGATGGTAAGCCCTCCCGTATCGTAGTTATCTACACGACGGGGAGTCA
GGCAACTATGGATGAACGAAATAGACAGATCGCTGAGATAGGTGCCTCACTGATTAAGCATTGGTAACTG
TCAGACCAAGTTTACTCATATATACTTTAGATTGATTTAAAACTTCATTTTTAATTTAAAAGGATCTAGG
TGAAGATCCTTTTTGATAATCTCATGACCAAAATCCCTTAACGTGAGTTTTCGTTCCACTGAGCGTCAGA
CCCCGTAGAAAAGATCAAAGGATCTTCTTGAGATCCTTTTTTTCTGCGCGTAATCTGCTGCTTGCAAACA
AAAAAACCACCGCTACCAGCGGTGGTTTGTTTGCCGGATCAAGAGCTACCAACTCTTTTTCCGAAGGTAA
CTGGCTTCAGCAGAGCGCAGATACCAAATACTGTTCTTCTAGTGTAGCCGTAGTTAGGCCACCACTTCAA
GAACTCTGTAGCACCGCCTACATACCTCGCTCTGCTAATCCTGTTACCAGTGGCTGCTGCCAGTGGCGAT
AAGTCGTGTCTTACCGGGTTGGACTCAAGACGATAGTTACCGGATAAGGCGCAGCGGTCGGGCTGAACGG
GGGGTTCGTGCACACAGCCCAGCTTGGAGCGAACGACCTACACCGAACTGAGATACCTACAGCGTGAGCT
ATGAGAAAGCGCCACGCTTCCCGAAGGGAGAAAGGCGGACAGGTATCCGGTAAGCGGCAGGGTCGGAACA
GGAGAGCGCACGAGGGAGCTTCCAGGGGGAAACGCCTGGTATCTTTATAGTCCTGTCGGGTTTCGCCACC
TCTGACTTGAGCGTCGATTTTTGTGATGCTCGTCAGGGGGGCGGAGCCTATGGAAAAACGCCAGCAACGC
GGCCTTTTTACGGTTCCTGGCCTTTTGCTGGCCTTTTGCTCACATGTTCTTTCCTGCGTTATCCCCTGAT
TCTGTGGATAACCGTATTACCGCCTTTGAGTGAGCTGATACCGCTCGCCGCAGCCGAACGACCGAGCGCA
GCGAGTCAGTGAGCGAGGAAGCGGAAGAGCGCCCAATACGCAAACCGCCTCTCCCCGCGCGTTGGCCGAT
TCATTAATGCAGCTGGCACGACAGGTTTCCCGACTGGAAAGCGGGCAGTGAGCGCAACGCAATTAATGTG
AGTTAGCTCACTCATTAGGCACCCCAGGCTTTACACTTTATGCTTCCGGCTCGTATGTTGTGTGGAATTG
TGAGCGGATAACAATTTCACACAGGAAACAGCTATGACCATGATTACGCCAAGCGCGCAATTAACCCTCA
CTAAAGGGAACAAAAGCTGGAGCTGCAAGC
