>Addgene plasmid #142714 | TFORF0977 | depositor partial sequence | sequence record 280280 | Insert
ACCGCCACCATGGCAGAAATCCACAATGGAGGGGAACTCTGTGACTTTATGGAAAATGGAGAAATCTTCA
GTGAACACTCATGCCTTAATGCACACATGGGAACTGAAAATACAGGGGACACTTATGACTGTGATGAGTA
TGGAGAAAACTTTCCCATGTTACACAACAGTGCCCCTGCTGGAGAGACACTTTCTGTGTTGAATCAGTGC
AGAAAAGCCTTCAGCCTGCCACCAAATGTTCACCAGAGAACGTGGATAGGAGACAAATCCTTTGAATACA
GTGACTGTGAGGAAGCCTTTGTTGATCAGTCACATCTTCAGGCAAATAGGATAACTCACAATGGAGAAAC
ACTCTATGAACAGAAGCAATGTGGGAGAGCTTTTACTTACTCCACAAGCCATGCTGTGTCTGTTAAAATG
CATACTGTAGAAAAACCCTACGAATGTAAGGAATGTGGAAAATTCTTTAGATATTCTTCATATCTTAATA
GTCACATGCGAACCCATACTGGGGAGAAACCCTATGAATGTAAGGAATGTGGGAAATGCTTCACTGTTTC
TTCACACCTAGTTGAACATGTAAGAATTCATACTGGAGAGAAACCTTATCAATGTAAGGAATGTGGAAGA
GCCTTCGCTGGGCGCTCAGGCCTTACTAAACATGTACGAATACACACTGGAGAGAAGCCCTATGAATGTA
ACGAATGTGGGAAAGCCTACAATAGGTTTTATCTACTAACTGAACATTTTAAAACTCACACAGAGGAGAA
GCCCTTTGAATGTAAGGTATGTGGAAAATCCTTCAGAAGCTCTTCATGCCTTAAGAATCACTTTAGAATT
CACACTGGAATAAAACCCTATAAATGTAAGGAGTGTGGGAAAGCATTCACTGTTTCCTCAAGCTTACATA
ATCATGTAAAAATCCATACTGGAGAGAAGCCCTATGAATGTAAGGACTGTGGGAAAGCCTTTGCTACATC
TTCACAACTCATTGAACATATAAGAACTCACACTGGAGAGAAACCGTATATATGTAAGGAATGTGGGAAA
ACCTTCCGTGCTTCTTCACATCTACAGAAACATGTTAGAATTCACACTGGAGAGAAACCCTATATATGTA
ACGAATGTGGGAAAGCCTACAATAGATTTTATTTACTTACTAAACATTTAAAAACACACTAGTAATGAAC
TAGTCCGTAACTTGAAAGTATTTCGATTTCTTGGCTTTATATATCTTGTGGAAAGGACGAGTAGTAACAA
CCCATAAGTTGCTG
