>Addgene plasmid #142714 | TFORF0977 | depositor partial sequence | sequence record 280281 | Barcode
GTAGTAACAACCCATAAGTTGCTG
